>Addgene plasmid #15632 | P3 TV | addgene partial sequence | sequence record 22081 | 15632 with 1257A (GAA GAG TGC CCT CAG CAG GAC C)
ATCACATAAACATTAATTAATCAAATCCTCTCTCCTCCTTAAATGTCCATTGGAATGACACCAACTTTTT
AAATGGATGTTAGGAAGCTCAGGAGAGACAAAAACTCAGATAGGTTATTGATATCCTTCTATATTTCTTT
GCCTTTCCATTGTATAAACATTGTTTTTTCTCATCAGAATAATTAGTATTTTGGATGCTTCTATGATTAA
TTTGTTCAAGGTATTATTTTGCTAATCAGCATGAAAGTGACATAGATTGTGCACTGTATGGAATTCCTAA
TGTGTACTTGGAGACATACATGAGAAAATACAGTAAAAACCGTCAAAATTCATCCTGGCCTTTTGTCTGG
ATTTAGACTAGTTTGAATCCAGGTACAAAGAAACATCCCATTCTTTATTGCATGTTTCTTTTGTTCTTTC
ATTTTATTTTTATAGTTTGAGACCTCAAACAGAAGAAGGCAAACTACTAATCCACGTGTATATTTATAGA
ACATCAATAGCCTCATTGACTTTTTACTCAGGCTCTTTCGGTCAGGTAGAGCAAGCCCAGTCTACAGTTC
TTCATTTTAAGGCTCTAAACCTTTGTTTTTAGAAGTTACAAAATTTTATATGCTATCTTCCATGATACTC
TCCTCTGATTTCCATGGATCTTTACAGACTCCAGTACAAGTCCTTCTACAAATGCTATTGTATTGCACTC
AGTGACTTTGCATCCCAAACTTGCATGCACTGTCAGCATGAAAAGGCAAAGGGCACCACAATAGAATACC
TAATCAATATTGAGGAG
