>Addgene plasmid #15632 | P3 TV | addgene partial sequence | sequence record 22082 | 15632 with 1040 (GCG AAT TCA AAG GCA AAG AAA TAT AGA AG)
TTTTTGTCTCTCCTGAGCTTCCTAACATCCATTTAAAAAGTTGGTGTCATTCCAATGGACATTTAAGGAG
GAGAGAGGATTTGATTAATTAATGTTTATGTGATATGGTTTCTGAGGGCCAGGGCCTTGTGGAAGGTCCT
GCTGAGGGCACTCTTCACCTCATTATTTCTCAGGCTATAGATGATGGGGTTCAACATGGGAGTCACAACA
GTGTAGGACAACGATAACAATTTCTTGCTTTCAGGAGAATTATTTGATTTAGGCCTAAAGTAAGTGAGGC
TTGAAGACACATAGAAAAGAGAGACAACGAGGAGATGTGAGGAACAGGTGGAGAAGGCTTTGTGCTTCCC
TTTAGCTGATGGAATCTTGAGGATGGAAGCTGCAATGAGAGTGTATGAACATAGGATCAGCAGGCAGGGT
ATCATGACAACCAGAATAGTCCCAACAATGGCATAGACTTCAAACTGTGCTGTGTCTGCACAGACCAGCC
TCAGCACAGGTGGGCTGTCACAGAAGAAGTGATTCACTTTGTTGGTGGCACAGAATGGAAAACTGAAGAG
CCATGTGGTCTGCACGGTGGCTACAGGGAATCCTGGAAACCAGGAGGCAGCAGCCAGTTTGACACGTGTC
TCTTGGTTCATGATGACTGGGTAATGCAAGGGACTGCAGATGGCCACATAGCGGTCATATGCCATGGTGG
CAAGGAGGAAGCACTCAGCCACTC
