[The description below was written by a language model from this plasmid's Addgene catalogue record.]
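Description:
P3 TV is a gene-targeting vector built in the pBS (pBluescript-type) cloning backbone, a high-copy bacterial plasmid of about 3 kb that is propagated in E. coli under ampicillin selection. It carries an insert of roughly 7 kb of mouse (M. musculus) origin, catalogued simply as the "P3 Targeting Vector" and introduced by restriction enzyme cloning. The insert is flanked by the standard M13 forward and reverse primer sites of the backbone's polylinker, which are listed for sequencing into either end.

The name and the associated study, which concerns how olfactory sensory neuron axons sort into glomeruli in the mouse olfactory system, indicate that the insert represents genomic sequence from the P3 locus arranged for homologous recombination in mouse cells. In that context P3 presumably refers to an odorant receptor gene, although the record does not say so explicitly. Targeting vectors of this kind typically supply homology arms that direct integration of a modified allele at the endogenous locus, allowing generation of genetically altered mouse strains.

The record gives no feature table. It does not state the extent of the homology arms, any selection cassette for mammalian cells, recombinase sites, reporters or markers, or the specific modification made to the locus. Nothing in the record indicates an expression function for the plasmid itself, and no promoter is described. It appears to serve as either a base construct or a finished vector for engineering the P3 locus in studies of olfactory axon guidance.
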