Addgene plasmid #15632: P3 TV
Depositing lab: Peter Mombaerts. Depositing organization: Rockefeller University. Publication: A contextual model for axonal sorting into glomeruli in the mouse olfactory system. Feinstein P, Mombaerts P. Cell. 2004 Jun 11. 117(6):817-31. 10.1016/j.cell.2004.05.011 PubMed 15186781.
Backbone
  Vector backbone: pBS
  Backbone size w/o insert (bp): 3000
  Vector type: high copy number
Growth in bacteria
  Bacterial resistance: Ampicillin, 100 μg/mL
  Growth temperature: 37°C
  Growth strain: DH5alpha
  Copy number: High Copy
Gene/Insert
  Gene/Insert name: P3 Targeting Vector
  Species: M. musculus (mouse)
  Insert size (bp): 7000
  Cloning method: Restriction Enzyme
  Sequencing primers: 5′ M13; 3′ reverse
Terms and licenses: Academic/Nonprofit Terms; Industry Terms: Not Available to Industry
How to cite: P3 TV was a gift from Peter Mombaerts (Addgene plasmid # 15632 ; http://n2t.net/addgene:15632 ; RRID:Addgene_15632)
